>Addgene plasmid #126168 | pBbE15c-RFP | addgene full sequence | sequence record 330518 | Addgene NGS Result
TTGACGGCTAGCTCAGTCCTAGGTACAGTGCTAGCAGGTTTAATCGAATTCAAAAGATCTTTTAAGAAGG
AGATATACATATGGCGAGTAGCGAAGACGTTATCAAAGAGTTCATGCGTTTCAAAGTTCGTATGGAAGGT
TCCGTTAACGGTCACGAGTTCGAAATCGAAGGTGAAGGTGAAGGTCGTCCGTACGAAGGTACCCAGACCG
CTAAACTGAAAGTTACCAAAGGTGGTCCGCTGCCGTTCGCTTGGGACATCCTGTCCCCGCAGTTCCAGTA
CGGTTCCAAAGCTTACGTTAAACACCCGGCTGACATCCCGGACTACCTGAAACTGTCCTTCCCGGAAGGT
TTCAAATGGGAACGTGTTATGAACTTCGAAGACGGTGGTGTTGTTACCGTTACCCAGGACTCCTCCCTGC
AAGACGGTGAGTTCATCTACAAAGTTAAACTGCGTGGTACCAACTTCCCGTCCGACGGTCCGGTTATGCA
GAAAAAAACCATGGGTTGGGAAGCTTCCACCGAACGTATGTACCCGGAAGACGGTGCTCTGAAAGGTGAA
ATCAAAATGCGTCTGAAACTGAAAGACGGTGGTCACTACGACGCTGAAGTTAAAACCACCTACATGGCTA
AAAAACCGGTTCAGCTGCCGGGTGCTTACAAAACCGACATCAAACTGGACATCACCTCCCACAACGAAGA
CTACACCATCGTTGAACAGTACGAACGTGCTGAAGGTCGTCACTCCACCGGTGCTTAAGGATCCAAACTC
GAGTAAGGATCTCCAGGCATCAAATAAAACGAAAGGCTCAGTCGAAAGACTGGGCCTTTCGTTTTATCTG
TTGTTTGTCGGTGAACGCTCTCTACTAGAGTCACACTGGCTCACCTTCGGGTGGGCCTTTCTGCGTTTAT
ACCTAGGGCGTTCGGCTGCGGCGAGCGGTATCAGCTCACTCAAAGGCGGTAATACGGTTATCCACAGAAT
CAGGGGATAACGCAGGAAAGAACATGTGAGCAAAAGGCCAGCAAAAGGCCAGGAACCGTAAAAAGGCCGC
GTTGCTGGCGTTTTTCCATAGGCTCCGCCCCCCTGACGAGCATCACAAAAATCGACGCTCAAGTCAGAGG
TGGCGAAACCCGACAGGACTATAAAGATACCAGGCGTTTCCCCCTGGAAGCTCCCTCGTGCGCTCTCCTG
TTCCGACCCTGCCGCTTACCGGATACCTGTCCGCCTTTCTCCCTTCGGGAAGCGTGGCGCTTTCTCATAG
CTCACGCTGTAGGTATCTCAGTTCGGTGTAGGTCGTTCGCTCCAAGCTGGGCTGTGTGCACGAACCCCCC
GTTCAGCCCGACCGCTGCGCCTTATCCGGTAACTATCGTCTTGAGTCCAACCCGGTAAGACACGACTTAT
CGCCACTGGCAGCAGCCACTGGTAACAGGATTAGCAGAGCGAGGTATGTAGGCGGTGCTACAGAGTTCTT
GAAGTGGTGGCCTAACTACGGCTACACTAGAAGGACAGTATTTGGTATCTGCGCTCTGCTGAAGCCAGTT
ACCTTCGGAAAAAGAGTTGGTAGCTCTTGATCCGGCAAACAAACCACCGCTGGTAGCGGTGGTTTTTTTG
TTTGCAAGCAGCAGATTACGCGCAGAAAAAAAGGATCTCAAGAAGATCCTTTGATCTTTTCTACGGGGTC
TGACGCTCAGTGGAACGAAAACTCACGTTAAGGGATTTTGGTCATGACTAGTGCTTGGATTCTCACCAAT
AAAAAACGCCCGGCGGCAACCGAGCGTTCTGAACAAATCCAGATGGAGTTCTGAGGTCATTACTGGATCT
ATCAACAGGAGTCCAAGCGAGCTCGATATCAAATTACGCCCCGCCCTGCCACTCATCGCAGTACTGTTGT
AATTCATTAAGCATTCTGCCGACATGGAAGCCATCACAAACGGCATGATGAACCTGAATCGCCAGCGGCA
TCAGCACCTTGTCGCCTTGCGTATAATATTTGCCCATGGTGAAAACGGGGGCGAAGAAGTTGTCCATATT
GGCCACGTTTAAATCAAAACTGGTGAAACTCACCCAGGGATTGGCTGAGACGAAAAACATATTCTCAATA
AACCCTTTAGGGAAATAGGCCAGGTTTTCACCGTAACACGCCACATCTTGCGAATATATGTGTAGAAACT
GCCGGAAATCGTCGTGGTATTCACTCCAGAGCGATGAAAACGTTTCAGTTTGCTCATGGAAAACGGTGTA
ACAAGGGTGAACACTATCCCATATCACCAGCTCACCGTCTTTCATTGCCATACGAAATTCCGGATGAGCA
TTCATCAGGCGGGCAAGAATGTGAATAAAGGCCGGATAAAACTTGTGCTTATTTTTCTTTACGGTCTTTA
AAAAGGCCGTAATATCCAGCTGAACGGTCTGGTTATAGGTACATTGAGCAACTGACTGAAATGCCTCAAA
ATGTTCTTTACGATGCCATTGGGATATATCAACGGTGGTATATCCAGTGATTTTTTTCTCCATTTTAGCT
TCCTTAGCTCCTGAAAATCTCGATAACTCAAAAAATACGCCCGGTAGTGATCTTATTTCATTATGGTGAA
AGTTGGAACCTCTTACGTGCCGATCAACGTCTCATTTTCGCCAGATATCGACGTC
Features (pLannotate 1.2.2; 8 found; start..end, strand, type, name):
      1..25      +  promoter       J23119(SpeI) promoter (fragment): bacterial promoter (Registry of Standard Biological Parts BBa J23119) modified to end with an SpeI site
     81..758     +  CDS            mRFP1: monomeric derivative of DsRed (Campbell et al., 2002)
    791..862     +  terminator     rrnB T1 terminator: transcription terminator T1 from the E. coli rrnB gene
    878..905     +  terminator     T7Te terminator: phage T7 early transcription terminator
   1063..1651    -  rep_origin     ori: high-copy-number ColE1/pMB1/pBR322/pUC origin of replication
   1739..1833    -  terminator     lambda t0 terminator: transcription terminator from phage lambda
   1857..2513    -  CDS            cat: CAT_ECOLX - Experimental evidence at protein level: Swiss-Prot protein existence level 1. This enzyme is an effector of chloramphenicol resistance in bacteria. From Escherichia coli. This protein is used as a marker in many commonly used cloning vectors, such as pACYC184.
   2514..2616    -  promoter       cat promoter: promoter of the E. coli cat gene encoding chloramphenicol acetyltransferase
