[The description below was written by a language model from this plasmid's Addgene catalogue record and pLannotate feature annotations shown in this document.]
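Description:
pBbE15c-RFP is a small bacterial expression plasmid from the BglBrick-compatible pBb vector family, built for constitutive gene expression in Escherichia coli. It replicates from a high-copy ColE1/pMB1-type origin and is selected with chloramphenicol. Resistance comes from a chloramphenicol acetyltransferase (cat) gene driven by its own promoter and followed by the phage lambda t0 terminator. This marker unit and the origin lie on the opposite strand from the expression cassette. The sequenced record is about 2.6 kb, somewhat shorter than the sum of the catalogued backbone and insert sizes.

The payload is a 678 bp synthetic RFP coding sequence, identified by annotation as mRFP1, the monomeric DsRed derivative. The catalogue gives the promoter as J23100, a member of the Anderson collection of constitutive sigma-70 promoters. The automated annotation instead labels a 25 nt fragment at the start of the record as J23119. The members of this promoter family differ by only a few bases, so a partial match of this kind is most likely consistent with the catalogue entry rather than a real discrepancy. Downstream of the reporter, tandem rrnB T1 and T7Te terminators stop transcription and insulate the rest of the plasmid from read-through. No repressor or inducible regulatory element is annotated, in keeping with the constitutive design.

The plasmid was deposited with work on a queryable, predictive tool for choosing E. coli expression vectors. In that context, red fluorescence reports the output of this particular combination of promoter, origin and marker. BglBrick compatibility should also allow RFP to be swapped for another gene of interest by standard assembly.
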