Addgene plasmid #126168: pBbE15c-RFP
Purpose: Constitutive expression vector for Escherichia coli. BglBrick compatible.
Depositing lab: Nigel Scrutton. Depositing organization: University of Manchester. Publication: SelProm: A Queryable and Predictive Expression Vector Selection Tool for Escherichia coli. Jervis AJ, Carbonell P, Taylor S, Sung R, Dunstan MS, Robinson CJ, Breitling R, Takano E, Scrutton NS. ACS Synth Biol. 2019 Mar 18. doi: 10.1021/acssynbio.8b00399. PubMed 30870592.
Backbone
  Vector backbone: pBb
  Backbone size w/o insert (bp): 2181
  Vector type: Bacterial Expression, Synthetic Biology
Growth in bacteria
  Bacterial resistance: Chloramphenicol, 25 μg/mL
  Growth temperature: 37°C
  Growth strain: DH5alpha
  Copy number: High Copy
Gene/Insert
  Gene/Insert name: RFP
  Species: Synthetic
  Insert size (bp): 678
  Promoter: J23100
  Cloning method: Unknown
  Sequencing primers: 5′ GGTAGTGATCTTATTTCATTATGGTG
Terms and licenses: Academic/Nonprofit Terms; Industry Terms: Not Available to Industry
Depositor comments: Cloning method was In-Fusion.
How to cite: pBbE15c-RFP was a gift from Nigel Scrutton (Addgene plasmid # 126168 ; http://n2t.net/addgene:126168 ; RRID:Addgene_126168)
